Addgene plasmid #122448: pZ148-BhCas12b-sgRNA-scaffold
Purpose: Expresses sgRNA for BhCas12b in mammalian cells
Depositing lab: Feng Zhang. Depositing organization: Broad Institute. Publication: Engineering of CRISPR-Cas12b for human genome editing. Strecker J, Jones S, Koopal B, Schmid-Burgk J, Zetsche B, Gao L, Makarova KS, Koonin EV, Zhang F. Nat Commun. 2019 Jan 22;10(1):212. doi: 10.1038/s41467-018-08224-4. PubMed 30670702.
Backbone
  Vector backbone: pcDNA3.1
  Vector type: Mammalian Expression
Growth in bacteria
  Bacterial resistance: Ampicillin, 100 μg/mL
  Growth temperature: 37°C
  Growth strain: DH5alpha
  Copy number: High Copy
Gene/Insert
  Gene/Insert name: U6-BhCas12b-sgRNA-scaffold, CMV-mCherry
Terms and licenses: Academic/Nonprofit Terms; Industry Terms: Not Available to Industry
How to cite: pZ148-BhCas12b-sgRNA-scaffold was a gift from Feng Zhang (Addgene plasmid # 122448 ; http://n2t.net/addgene:122448 ; RRID:Addgene_122448)
