[The description below was written by a language model from this plasmid's Addgene catalogue record and pLannotate feature annotations shown in this document.]
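Description:
pZ148-BhCas12b-sgRNA-scaffold is a pcDNA3.1-based mammalian expression plasmid of about 6.5 kb that supplies the single-guide RNA component for the Cas12b nuclease BhCas12b in mammalian cells. It is maintained in E. coli at high copy through a ColE1/pUC-type origin and selected with ampicillin via the β-lactamase gene. An f1 phage origin is also retained from the backbone. For mammalian selection, the backbone carries an SV40 early promoter driving the neomycin phosphotransferase gene (G418 resistance) with an SV40 polyadenylation signal.

The payload consists of two independent transcription units. A human U6 RNA polymerase III promoter drives the BhCas12b sgRNA scaffold. The scaffold itself is not annotated by the automated feature caller, but it presumably lies in the roughly 200 bp unannotated gap between the U6 promoter and the CMV enhancer. The record does not describe a specific targeting spacer or the cloning sites used to insert one, so the name suggests an empty scaffold into which a guide sequence is added. Immediately downstream, the CMV enhancer and promoter express mCherry, terminated by the bGH polyadenylation signal, giving a red fluorescent marker for identifying or sorting transfected cells. A short HA-tag fragment follows the mCherry coding sequence. The small HIV LTR, ble, lacI and bom fragments appear to be homology hits or backbone remnants rather than functional elements.

The nuclease is not encoded here, so the plasmid would be co-delivered with a separate BhCas12b expression construct for genome editing in mammalian cells. The depositor and sequencing-derived records differ by only three bases and in their start coordinate, with identical feature content.
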