Features (pLannotate 1.2.2; 22 found; start..end, strand, type, name):
    500..658     +  CDS            ble (fragment): BLE_KLEPN - Experimental evidence at protein level: Swiss-Prot protein existence level 1. Binding protein with a strong affinity to the bleomycin family of antibiotics. Binds to CL990; an antimitotic-antibiotic compound. From Klebsiella pneumoniae.
    653..774     +  polyA_signal   SV40 poly(A) signal: SV40 polyadenylation signal
    847..863     -  protein_bind   lac operator: The lac repressor binds to the lac operator to inhibit transcription in E. coli. This inhibition can be relieved by adding lactose or isopropyl-β-D-thiogalactopyranoside (IPTG). lac repressor encoded by lacI
    871..901     -  promoter       lac promoter: promoter for the E. coli lac operon
    916..937     -  protein_bind   CAP binding site: CAP binding activates transcription in the presence of cAMP. E. coli catabolite activator protein
    950..1042    -  CDS            lacI (fragment): lac repressor; lacI; The lac repressor binds to the lac operator to inhibit transcription in E. coli. This inhibition can be relieved by adding lactose or isopropyl-β-D-thiogalactopyranoside (IPTG).
   1225..1810    -  rep_origin     ori: high-copy-number ColE1/pMB1/pBR322/pUC origin of replication
   1981..2841    -  CDS            AmpR: β-lactamase; bla; confers resistance to ampicillin, carbenicillin, and related antibiotics
   2842..2946    -  promoter       AmpR promoter: bla
   3005..3057    -  misc_feature   bom (fragment): basis of mobility region from pBR322
   3147..3387    +  promoter       U6 promoter: RNA polymerase III promoter for human U6 snRNA
   3594..3973    +  enhancer       CMV enhancer: human cytomegalovirus immediate early enhancer
   3974..4177    +  promoter       CMV promoter: human cytomegalovirus (CMV) immediate early promoter
   4173..4206    +  LTR            5' LTR (truncated) (fragment): truncated 5' long terminal repeat (LTR) from HIV-1
   4222..4240    +  promoter       T7 promoter: promoter for bacteriophage T7 RNA polymerase
   4288..4995    +  CDS            mCherry: mCherry is a basic (constitutively fluorescent) red fluorescent protein published in 2004, derived from Discosoma sp.. It is reported to be a very rapidly-maturing monomer with low acid sensitivity.
   4996..5024    +  CDS            3xHA (fragment): three tandem HA epitope tags
   5102..5326    +  polyA_signal   bGH poly(A) signal: bovine growth hormone polyadenylation signal
   5330..5351    +  promoter       SV40 promoter (fragment): SV40 enhancer and early promoter
   5372..5800    +  rep_origin     f1 ori (sequence partly withheld): f1 bacteriophage origin of replication; arrow indicates direction of (+) strand synthesis
   5814..6143    +  promoter       SV40 promoter: SV40 enhancer and early promoter
   6210..476     +  CDS            neo (across the origin): KKA2_KLEPN - Also known as kan, nptII. Experimental evidence at protein level: Swiss-Prot protein existence level 1. Resistance to kanamycin, neomycin, paromomycin, ribostamycin, butirosin and gentamicin B. From Klebsiella pneumoniae.
>Addgene plasmid #122448 | pZ148-BhCas12b-sgRNA-scaffold | depositor full sequence | sequence record 233627 | pZ148-BhCas12b-sgRNA-scaffold sequence 6525 bps
ACCTTGCTCCTGCCGAGAAAGTATCCATCATGGCTGATGCAATGCGGCGGCTGCATACGCTTGATCCGGC
TACCTGCCCATTCGACCACCAAGCGAAACATCGCATCGAGCGAGCACGTACTCGGATGGAAGCCGGTCTT
GTCGATCAGGATGATCTGGACGAAGAGCATCAGGGGCTCGCGCCAGCCGAACTGTTCGCCAGGCTCAAGG
CGCGCATGCCCGACGGCGAGGATCTCGTCGTGACCCATGGCGATGCCTGCTTGCCGAATATCATGGTGGA
AAATGGCCGCTTTTCTGGATTCATCGACTGTGGCCGGCTGGGTGTGGCGGACCGCTATCAGGACATAGCG
TTGGCTACCCGTGATATTGCTGAAGAGCTTGGCGGCGAATGGGCTGACCGCTTCCTCGTGCTTTACGGTA
TCGCCGCTCCCGATTCGCAGCGCATCGCCTTCTATCGCCTTCTTGACGAGTTCTTCTGAGCGGGACTCTG
GGGTTCGAAATGACCGACCAAGCGACGCCCAACCTGCCATCACGAGATTTCGATTCCACCGCCGCCTTCT
ATGAAAGGTTGGGCTTCGGAATCGTTTTCCGGGACGCCGGCTGGATGATCCTCCAGCGCGGGGATCTCAT
GCTGGAGTTCTTCGCCCACCCCAACTTGTTTATTGCAGCTTATAATGGTTACAAATAAAGCAATAGCATC
ACAAATTTCACAAATAAAGCATTTTTTTCACTGCATTCTAGTTGTGGTTTGTCCAAACTCATCAATGTAT
CTTATCATGTCTGTATACCGTCGACCTCTAGCTAGAGCTTGGCGTAATCATGGTCATAGCTGTTTCCTGT
GTGAAATTGTTATCCGCTCACAATTCCACACAACATACGAGCCGGAAGCATAAAGTGTAAAGCCTGGGGT
GCCTAATGAGTGAGCTAACTCACATTAATTGCGTTGCGCTCACTGCCCGCTTTCCAGTCGGGAAACCTGT
CGTGCCAGCTGCATTAATGAATCGGCCAACGCGCGGGGAGAGGCGGTTTGCGTATTGGGCGCTCTTCCGC
TTCCTCGCTCACTGACTCGCTGCGCTCGGTCGTTCGGCTGCGGCGAGCGGTATCAGCTCACTCAAAGGCG
GTAATACGGTTATCCACAGAATCAGGGGATAACGCAGGAAAGAACATGTGAGCAAAAGGCCAGCAAAAGG
CCAGGAACCGTAAAAAGGCCGCGTTGCTGGCGTTTTTCCATAGGCTCCGCCCCCCTGACGAGCATCACAA
AAATCGACGCTCAAGTCAGAGGTGGCGAAACCCGACAGGACTATAAAGATACCAGGCGTTTCCCCCTGGA
AGCTCCCTCGTGCGCTCTCCTGTTCCGACCCTGCCGCTTACCGGATACCTGTCCGCCTTTCTCCCTTCGG
GAAGCGTGGCGCTTTCTCATAGCTCACGCTGTAGGTATCTCAGTTCGGTGTAGGTCGTTCGCTCCAAGCT
GGGCTGTGTGCACGAACCCCCCGTTCAGCCCGACCGCTGCGCCTTATCCGGTAACTATCGTCTTGAGTCC
AACCCGGTAAGACACGACTTATCGCCACTGGCAGCAGCCACTGGTAACAGGATTAGCAGAGCGAGGTATG
TAGGCGGTGCTACAGAGTTCTTGAAGTGGTGGCCTAACTACGGCTACACTAGAAGAACAGTATTTGGTAT
CTGCGCTCTGCTGAAGCCAGTTACCTTCGGAAAAAGAGTTGGTAGCTCTTGATCCGGCAAACAAACCACC
GCTGGTAGCGGTTTTTTTGTTTGCAAGCAGCAGATTACGCGCAGAAAAAAAGGATCTCAAGAAGATCCTT
TGATCTTTTCTACGGGGTCTGACGCTCAGTGGAACGAAAACTCACGTTAAGGGATTTTGGTCATGAGATT
ATCAAAAAGGATCTTCACCTAGATCCTTTTAAATTAAAAATGAAGTTTTAAATCAATCTAAAGTATATAT
GAGTAAACTTGGTCTGACAGTTACCAATGCTTAATCAGTGAGGCACCTATCTCAGCGATCTGTCTATTTC
GTTCATCCATAGTTGCCTGACTCCCCGTCGTGTAGATAACTACGATACGGGAGGGCTTACCATCTGGCCC
CAGTGCTGCAATGATACCGCGAGACCCACGCTCACCGGCTCCAGATTTATCAGCAATAAACCAGCCAGCC
GGAAGGGCCGAGCGCAGAAGTGGTCCTGCAACTTTATCCGCCTCCATCCAGTCTATTAATTGTTGCCGGG
AAGCTAGAGTAAGTAGTTCGCCAGTTAATAGTTTGCGCAACGTTGTTGCCATTGCTACAGGCATCGTGGT
GTCACGCTCGTCGTTTGGTATGGCTTCATTCAGCTCCGGTTCCCAACGATCAAGGCGAGTTACATGATCC
CCCATGTTGTGCAAAAAAGCGGTTAGCTCCTTCGGTCCTCCGATCGTTGTCAGAAGTAAGTTGGCCGCAG
TGTTATCACTCATGGTTATGGCAGCACTGCATAATTCTCTTACTGTCATGCCATCCGTAAGATGCTTTTC
TGTGACTGGTGAGTACTCAACCAAGTCATTCTGAGAATAGTGTATGCGGCGACCGAGTTGCTCTTGCCCG
GCGTCAATACGGGATAATACCGCGCCACATAGCAGAACTTTAAAAGTGCTCATCATTGGAAAACGTTCTT
CGGGGCGAAAACTCTCAAGGATCTTACCGCTGTTGAGATCCAGTTCGATGTAACCCACTCGTGCACCCAA
CTGATCTTCAGCATCTTTTACTTTCACCAGCGTTTCTGGGTGAGCAAAAACAGGAAGGCAAAATGCCGCA
AAAAAGGGAATAAGGGCGACACGGAAATGTTGAATACTCATACTCTTCCTTTTTCAATATTATTGAAGCA
TTTATCAGGGTTATTGTCTCATGAGCGGATACATATTTGAATGTATTTAGAAAAATAAACAAATAGGGGT
TCCGCGCACATTTCCCCGAAAAGTGCCACCTGACGTCGACGGATCGGGAGATCTCCCGATCCCCTATGGT
GCACTCTCAGTACAATCTGCTCTGATGCCGCATAGTTAAGCCAGTATCTGCTCCCTGCTTGTGTGTTGGA
GGTCGCTGAGTAGTGCGCGAGCAAAATTTAAGCTACAACAAGGCAAGGCTTGACCGACTTAATTAAGAGG
GCCTATTTCCCATGATTCCTTCATATTTGCATATACGATACAAGGCTGTTAGAGAGATAATTGGAATTAA
TTTGACTGTAAACACAAAGATATTAGTACAAAATACGTGACGTAGAAAGTAATAATTTCTTGGGTAGTTT
GCAGTTTTAAAATTATGTTTTAAAATGGACTATCATATGCTTACCGTAACTTGAAAGTATTTCGATTTCT
TGGCTTTATATATCTTGTGGAAAGGACGAAACACCGGTTCTGTCTTTTGGTCAGGACAACCGTCTAGCTA
TAAGTGCTGCAGGGTGTGAGAAACTCCTATTGCTGGACGATGTCTCTTACGAGGCATTAGCACGGAGACG
ATATATCGTCTCTTTTTTTCAATTGCATGAAGAATCTGCTTAGGGTTAGGCGTTTTGCGCTGCTTCGCGA
TGTACGGGCCAGATATACGCGTTGACATTGATTATTGACTAGTTATTAATAGTAATCAATTACGGGGTCA
TTAGTTCATAGCCCATATATGGAGTTCCGCGTTACATAACTTACGGTAAATGGCCCGCCTGGCTGACCGC
CCAACGACCCCCGCCCATTGACGTCAATAATGACGTATGTTCCCATAGTAACGCCAATAGGGACTTTCCA
TTGACGTCAATGGGTGGAGTATTTACGGTAAACTGCCCACTTGGCAGTACATCAAGTGTATCATATGCCA
AGTACGCCCCCTATTGACGTCAATGACGGTAAATGGCCCGCCTGGCATTATGCCCAGTACATGACCTTAT
GGGACTTTCCTACTTGGCAGTACATCTACGTATTAGTCATCGCTATTACCATGGTGATGCGGTTTTGGCA
GTACATCAATGGGCGTGGATAGCGGTTTGACTCACGGGGATTTCCAAGTCTCCACCCCATTGACGTCAAT
GGGAGTTTGTTTTGGCACCAAAATCAACGGGACTTTCCAAAATGTCGTAACAACTCCGCCCCATTGACGC
AAATGGGCGGTAGGCGTGTACGGTGGGAGGTCTATATAAGCAGAGCTCTCTGGCTAACTAGAGAACCCAC
TGCTTACTGGCTTATCGAAATTAATACGACTCACTATAGGGAGACCCAAGCTGGCTAGCGTTTAAACTTA
AGCTTGCCGGTGCCACCATGGTGAGCAAGGGCGAGGAGGATAACATGGCCATCATCAAGGAGTTCATGCG
CTTCAAGGTGCACATGGAGGGCTCCGTGAACGGCCACGAGTTCGAGATCGAGGGCGAGGGCGAGGGCCGC
CCCTACGAGGGCACCCAGACCGCCAAGCTGAAGGTGACCAAGGGTGGCCCCCTGCCCTTCGCCTGGGACA
TCCTGTCCCCTCAGTTCATGTACGGCTCCAAGGCCTACGTGAAGCACCCCGCCGACATCCCCGACTACTT
GAAGCTGTCCTTCCCCGAGGGCTTCAAGTGGGAGCGCGTGATGAACTTCGAGGACGGCGGCGTGGTGACC
GTGACCCAGGACTCCTCCCTGCAGGACGGCGAGTTCATCTACAAGGTGAAGCTGCGCGGCACCAACTTCC
CCTCCGACGGCCCCGTAATGCAGAAGAAGACCATGGGCTGGGAGGCCTCCTCCGAGCGGATGTACCCCGA
GGACGGCGCCCTGAAGGGCGAGATCAAGCAGAGGCTGAAGCTGAAGGACGGCGGCCACTACGACGCTGAG
GTCAAGACCACCTACAAGGCCAAGAAGCCCGTGCAGCTGCCCGGCGCCTACAACGTCAACATCAAGTTGG
ACATCACCTCCCACAACGAGGACTACACCATCGTGGAACAGTACGAACGCGCCGAGGGCCGCCACTCCAC
CGGCGGCATGGACGAGCTGTACAAGTACCCATACGATGTTCCAGATTACGCTTAAGAATTCTGCAGATAT
CCAGCACAGTGGCGGCCGCTCGAGTCTAGAGGGCCCGTTTAAACCCGCTGATCAGCCTCGACTGTGCCTT
CTAGTTGCCAGCCATCTGTTGTTTGCCCCTCCCCCGTGCCTTCCTTGACCCTGGAAGGTGCCACTCCCAC
TGTCCTTTCCTAATAAAATGAGGAAATTGCATCGCATTGTCTGAGTAGGTGTCATTCTATTCTGGGGGGT
GGGGTGGGGCAGGACAGCAAGGGGGAGGATTGGGAAGACAATAGCAGGCATGCTGGGGATGCGGTGGGCT
CTATGGCTTCTGAGGCGGAAAGAACCAGCTGGGGCTCTAGGGGGTATCCCC
[124 nt withheld, positions 5372-5495]
C
[91 nt withheld, positions 5497-5587]
A
[49 nt withheld, positions 5589-5637]
CCTTTGACGTTGGAGTCCACGTTCTTT
[37 nt withheld, positions 5665-5701]
ACCCTATCTCGGTCTATTCTTTTGATTTATAAGGGATTTTGCCGATTTCGGCCTATTGGTTAAAAAATGA
GCTGATTTAACAAAAATTTAACGCGAATTAATTCTGTGGAATGTGTGTCAGTTAGGGTGTGGAAAGTCCC
CAGGCTCCCCAGCAGGCAGAAGTATGCAAAGCATGCATCTCAATTAGTCAGCAACCAGGTGTGGAAAGTC
CCCAGGCTCCCCAGCAGGCAGAAGTATGCAAAGCATGCATCTCAATTAGTCAGCAACCATAGTCCCGCCC
CTAACTCCGCCCATCCCGCCCCTAACTCCGCCCAGTTCCGCCCATTCTCCGCCCCATGGCTGACTAATTT
TTTTTATTTATGCAGAGGCCGAGGCCGCCTCTGCCTCTGAGCTATTCCAGAAGTAGTGAGGAGGCTTTTT
TGGAGGCCTAGGCTTTTGCAAAAAGCTCCCGGGAGCTTGTATATCCATTTTCGGATCTGATCAAGAGACA
GGATGAGGATCGTTTCGCATGATTGAACAAGATGGATTGCACGCAGGTTCTCCGGCCGCTTGGGTGGAGA
GGCTATTCGGCTATGACTGGGCACAACAGACAATCGGCTGCTCTGATGCCGCCGTGTTCCGGCTGTCAGC
GCAGGGGCGCCCGGTTCTTTTTGTCAAGACCGACCTGTCCGGTGCCCTGAATGAACTGCAGGACGAGGCA
GCGCGGCTATCGTGGCTGGCCACGACGGGCGTTCCTTGCGCAGCTGTGCTCGACGTTGTCACTGAAGCGG
GAAGGGACTGGCTGCTATTGGGCGAAGTGCCGGGGCAGGATCTCCTGTCATCTC
