Features (pLannotate 1.2.2; 22 found; start..end, strand, type, name):
    207..586     +  enhancer       CMV enhancer: human cytomegalovirus immediate early enhancer
    587..790     +  promoter       CMV promoter: human cytomegalovirus (CMV) immediate early promoter
    786..819     +  LTR            5' LTR (truncated) (fragment): truncated 5' long terminal repeat (LTR) from HIV-1
    835..853     +  promoter       T7 promoter: promoter for bacteriophage T7 RNA polymerase
    901..1608    +  CDS            mCherry: mCherry is a basic (constitutively fluorescent) red fluorescent protein published in 2004, derived from Discosoma sp.. It is reported to be a very rapidly-maturing monomer with low acid sensitivity.
   1609..1637    +  CDS            3xHA (fragment): three tandem HA epitope tags
   1715..1939    +  polyA_signal   bGH poly(A) signal: bovine growth hormone polyadenylation signal
   1943..1964    +  promoter       SV40 promoter (fragment): SV40 enhancer and early promoter
   1985..2413    +  rep_origin     f1 ori (sequence partly withheld): f1 bacteriophage origin of replication; arrow indicates direction of (+) strand synthesis
   2427..2756    +  promoter       SV40 promoter: SV40 enhancer and early promoter
   2823..3614    +  CDS            neo: KKA2_KLEPN - Also known as kan, nptII. Experimental evidence at protein level: Swiss-Prot protein existence level 1. Resistance to kanamycin, neomycin, paromomycin, ribostamycin, butirosin and gentamicin B. From Klebsiella pneumoniae.
   3638..3796    +  CDS            ble (fragment): BLE_KLEPN - Experimental evidence at protein level: Swiss-Prot protein existence level 1. Binding protein with a strong affinity to the bleomycin family of antibiotics. Binds to CL990; an antimitotic-antibiotic compound. From Klebsiella pneumoniae.
   3791..3912    +  polyA_signal   SV40 poly(A) signal: SV40 polyadenylation signal
   3985..4001    -  protein_bind   lac operator: The lac repressor binds to the lac operator to inhibit transcription in E. coli. This inhibition can be relieved by adding lactose or isopropyl-β-D-thiogalactopyranoside (IPTG). lac repressor encoded by lacI
   4009..4039    -  promoter       lac promoter: promoter for the E. coli lac operon
   4054..4075    -  protein_bind   CAP binding site: CAP binding activates transcription in the presence of cAMP. E. coli catabolite activator protein
   4088..4180    -  CDS            lacI (fragment): lac repressor; lacI; The lac repressor binds to the lac operator to inhibit transcription in E. coli. This inhibition can be relieved by adding lactose or isopropyl-β-D-thiogalactopyranoside (IPTG).
   4363..4951    -  rep_origin     ori: high-copy-number ColE1/pMB1/pBR322/pUC origin of replication
   5122..5982    -  CDS            AmpR: β-lactamase; bla; confers resistance to ampicillin, carbenicillin, and related antibiotics
   5983..6087    -  promoter       AmpR promoter: bla
   6146..6198    -  misc_feature   bom (fragment): basis of mobility region from pBR322
   6288..6528    +  promoter       U6 promoter: RNA polymerase III promoter for human U6 snRNA
>Addgene plasmid #122448 | pZ148-BhCas12b-sgRNA-scaffold | addgene full sequence | sequence record 236178 | Addgene NGS Result
GAAACACCGGTTCTGTCTTTTGGTCAGGACAACCGTCTAGCTATAAGTGCTGCAGGGTGTGAGAAACTCC
TATTGCTGGACGATGTCTCTTACGAGGCATTAGCACGGAGACGATATATCGTCTCTTTTTTTCAATTGCA
TGAAGAATCTGCTTAGGGTTAGGCGTTTTGCGCTGCTTCGCGATGTACGGGCCAGATATACGCGTTGACA
TTGATTATTGACTAGTTATTAATAGTAATCAATTACGGGGTCATTAGTTCATAGCCCATATATGGAGTTC
CGCGTTACATAACTTACGGTAAATGGCCCGCCTGGCTGACCGCCCAACGACCCCCGCCCATTGACGTCAA
TAATGACGTATGTTCCCATAGTAACGCCAATAGGGACTTTCCATTGACGTCAATGGGTGGAGTATTTACG
GTAAACTGCCCACTTGGCAGTACATCAAGTGTATCATATGCCAAGTACGCCCCCTATTGACGTCAATGAC
GGTAAATGGCCCGCCTGGCATTATGCCCAGTACATGACCTTATGGGACTTTCCTACTTGGCAGTACATCT
ACGTATTAGTCATCGCTATTACCATGGTGATGCGGTTTTGGCAGTACATCAATGGGCGTGGATAGCGGTT
TGACTCACGGGGATTTCCAAGTCTCCACCCCATTGACGTCAATGGGAGTTTGTTTTGGCACCAAAATCAA
CGGGACTTTCCAAAATGTCGTAACAACTCCGCCCCATTGACGCAAATGGGCGGTAGGCGTGTACGGTGGG
AGGTCTATATAAGCAGAGCTCTCTGGCTAACTAGAGAACCCACTGCTTACTGGCTTATCGAAATTAATAC
GACTCACTATAGGGAGACCCAAGCTGGCTAGCGTTTAAACTTAAGCTTGCCGGTGCCACCATGGTGAGCA
AGGGCGAGGAGGATAACATGGCCATCATCAAGGAGTTCATGCGCTTCAAGGTGCACATGGAGGGCTCCGT
GAACGGCCACGAGTTCGAGATCGAGGGCGAGGGCGAGGGCCGCCCCTACGAGGGCACCCAGACCGCCAAG
CTGAAGGTGACCAAGGGTGGCCCCCTGCCCTTCGCCTGGGACATCCTGTCCCCTCAGTTCATGTACGGCT
CCAAGGCCTACGTGAAGCACCCCGCCGACATCCCCGACTACTTGAAGCTGTCCTTCCCCGAGGGCTTCAA
GTGGGAGCGCGTGATGAACTTCGAGGACGGCGGCGTGGTGACCGTGACCCAGGACTCCTCCCTGCAGGAC
GGCGAGTTCATCTACAAGGTGAAGCTGCGCGGCACCAACTTCCCCTCCGACGGCCCCGTAATGCAGAAGA
AGACCATGGGCTGGGAGGCCTCCTCCGAGCGGATGTACCCCGAGGACGGCGCCCTGAAGGGCGAGATCAA
GCAGAGGCTGAAGCTGAAGGACGGCGGCCACTACGACGCTGAGGTCAAGACCACCTACAAGGCCAAGAAG
CCCGTGCAGCTGCCCGGCGCCTACAACGTCAACATCAAGTTGGACATCACCTCCCACAACGAGGACTACA
CCATCGTGGAACAGTACGAACGCGCCGAGGGCCGCCACTCCACCGGCGGCATGGACGAGCTGTACAAGTA
CCCATACGATGTTCCAGATTACGCTTAAGAATTCTGCAGATATCCAGCACAGTGGCGGCCGCTCGAGTCT
AGAGGGCCCGTTTAAACCCGCTGATCAGCCTCGACTGTGCCTTCTAGTTGCCAGCCATCTGTTGTTTGCC
CCTCCCCCGTGCCTTCCTTGACCCTGGAAGGTGCCACTCCCACTGTCCTTTCCTAATAAAATGAGGAAAT
TGCATCGCATTGTCTGAGTAGGTGTCATTCTATTCTGGGGGGTGGGGTGGGGCAGGACAGCAAGGGGGAG
GATTGGGAAGACAATAGCAGGCATGCTGGGGATGCGGTGGGCTCTATGGCTTCTGAGGCGGAAAGAACCA
GCTGGGGCTCTAGGGGGTATCCCC
[124 nt withheld, positions 1985-2108]
C
[91 nt withheld, positions 2110-2200]
A
[49 nt withheld, positions 2202-2250]
CCTTTGACGTTGGAGTCCACGTTCTTT
[37 nt withheld, positions 2278-2314]
ACCCTATCTCGGTCTATTCTTTTGATTTATAAGGGATTTTGCCGATTTCGGCCTATTGGTTAAAAAATGA
GCTGATTTAACAAAAATTTAACGCGAATTAATTCTGTGGAATGTGTGTCAGTTAGGGTGTGGAAAGTCCC
CAGGCTCCCCAGCAGGCAGAAGTATGCAAAGCATGCATCTCAATTAGTCAGCAACCAGGTGTGGAAAGTC
CCCAGGCTCCCCAGCAGGCAGAAGTATGCAAAGCATGCATCTCAATTAGTCAGCAACCATAGTCCCGCCC
CTAACTCCGCCCATCCCGCCCCTAACTCCGCCCAGTTCCGCCCATTCTCCGCCCCATGGCTGACTAATTT
TTTTTATTTATGCAGAGGCCGAGGCCGCCTCTGCCTCTGAGCTATTCCAGAAGTAGTGAGGAGGCTTTTT
TGGAGGCCTAGGCTTTTGCAAAAAGCTCCCGGGAGCTTGTATATCCATTTTCGGATCTGATCAAGAGACA
GGATGAGGATCGTTTCGCATGATTGAACAAGATGGATTGCACGCAGGTTCTCCGGCCGCTTGGGTGGAGA
GGCTATTCGGCTATGACTGGGCACAACAGACAATCGGCTGCTCTGATGCCGCCGTGTTCCGGCTGTCAGC
GCAGGGGCGCCCGGTTCTTTTTGTCAAGACCGACCTGTCCGGTGCCCTGAATGAACTGCAGGACGAGGCA
GCGCGGCTATCGTGGCTGGCCACGACGGGCGTTCCTTGCGCAGCTGTGCTCGACGTTGTCACTGAAGCGG
GAAGGGACTGGCTGCTATTGGGCGAAGTGCCGGGGCAGGATCTCCTGTCATCTCACCTTGCTCCTGCCGA
GAAAGTATCCATCATGGCTGATGCAATGCGGCGGCTGCATACGCTTGATCCGGCTACCTGCCCATTCGAC
CACCAAGCGAAACATCGCATCGAGCGAGCACGTACTCGGATGGAAGCCGGTCTTGTCGATCAGGATGATC
TGGACGAAGAGCATCAGGGGCTCGCGCCAGCCGAACTGTTCGCCAGGCTCAAGGCGCGCATGCCCGACGG
CGAGGATCTCGTCGTGACCCATGGCGATGCCTGCTTGCCGAATATCATGGTGGAAAATGGCCGCTTTTCT
GGATTCATCGACTGTGGCCGGCTGGGTGTGGCGGACCGCTATCAGGACATAGCGTTGGCTACCCGTGATA
TTGCTGAAGAGCTTGGCGGCGAATGGGCTGACCGCTTCCTCGTGCTTTACGGTATCGCCGCTCCCGATTC
GCAGCGCATCGCCTTCTATCGCCTTCTTGACGAGTTCTTCTGAGCGGGACTCTGGGGTTCGAAATGACCG
ACCAAGCGACGCCCAACCTGCCATCACGAGATTTCGATTCCACCGCCGCCTTCTATGAAAGGTTGGGCTT
CGGAATCGTTTTCCGGGACGCCGGCTGGATGATCCTCCAGCGCGGGGATCTCATGCTGGAGTTCTTCGCC
CACCCCAACTTGTTTATTGCAGCTTATAATGGTTACAAATAAAGCAATAGCATCACAAATTTCACAAATA
AAGCATTTTTTTCACTGCATTCTAGTTGTGGTTTGTCCAAACTCATCAATGTATCTTATCATGTCTGTAT
ACCGTCGACCTCTAGCTAGAGCTTGGCGTAATCATGGTCATAGCTGTTTCCTGTGTGAAATTGTTATCCG
CTCACAATTCCACACAACATACGAGCCGGAAGCATAAAGTGTAAAGCCTGGGGTGCCTAATGAGTGAGCT
AACTCACATTAATTGCGTTGCGCTCACTGCCCGCTTTCCAGTCGGGAAACCTGTCGTGCCAGCTGCATTA
ATGAATCGGCCAACGCGCGGGGAGAGGCGGTTTGCGTATTGGGCGCTCTTCCGCTTCCTCGCTCACTGAC
TCGCTGCGCTCGGTCGTTCGGCTGCGGCGAGCGGTATCAGCTCACTCAAAGGCGGTAATACGGTTATCCA
CAGAATCAGGGGATAACGCAGGAAAGAACATGTGAGCAAAAGGCCAGCAAAAGGCCAGGAACCGTAAAAA
GGCCGCGTTGCTGGCGTTTTTCCATAGGCTCCGCCCCCCTGACGAGCATCACAAAAATCGACGCTCAAGT
CAGAGGTGGCGAAACCCGACAGGACTATAAAGATACCAGGCGTTTCCCCCTGGAAGCTCCCTCGTGCGCT
CTCCTGTTCCGACCCTGCCGCTTACCGGATACCTGTCCGCCTTTCTCCCTTCGGGAAGCGTGGCGCTTTC
TCATAGCTCACGCTGTAGGTATCTCAGTTCGGTGTAGGTCGTTCGCTCCAAGCTGGGCTGTGTGCACGAA
CCCCCCGTTCAGCCCGACCGCTGCGCCTTATCCGGTAACTATCGTCTTGAGTCCAACCCGGTAAGACACG
ACTTATCGCCACTGGCAGCAGCCACTGGTAACAGGATTAGCAGAGCGAGGTATGTAGGCGGTGCTACAGA
GTTCTTGAAGTGGTGGCCTAACTACGGCTACACTAGAAGAACAGTATTTGGTATCTGCGCTCTGCTGAAG
CCAGTTACCTTCGGAAAAAGAGTTGGTAGCTCTTGATCCGGCAAACAAACCACCGCTGGTAGCGGTGGTT
TTTTTGTTTGCAAGCAGCAGATTACGCGCAGAAAAAAAGGATCTCAAGAAGATCCTTTGATCTTTTCTAC
GGGGTCTGACGCTCAGTGGAACGAAAACTCACGTTAAGGGATTTTGGTCATGAGATTATCAAAAAGGATC
TTCACCTAGATCCTTTTAAATTAAAAATGAAGTTTTAAATCAATCTAAAGTATATATGAGTAAACTTGGT
CTGACAGTTACCAATGCTTAATCAGTGAGGCACCTATCTCAGCGATCTGTCTATTTCGTTCATCCATAGT
TGCCTGACTCCCCGTCGTGTAGATAACTACGATACGGGAGGGCTTACCATCTGGCCCCAGTGCTGCAATG
ATACCGCGAGACCCACGCTCACCGGCTCCAGATTTATCAGCAATAAACCAGCCAGCCGGAAGGGCCGAGC
GCAGAAGTGGTCCTGCAACTTTATCCGCCTCCATCCAGTCTATTAATTGTTGCCGGGAAGCTAGAGTAAG
TAGTTCGCCAGTTAATAGTTTGCGCAACGTTGTTGCCATTGCTACAGGCATCGTGGTGTCACGCTCGTCG
TTTGGTATGGCTTCATTCAGCTCCGGTTCCCAACGATCAAGGCGAGTTACATGATCCCCCATGTTGTGCA
AAAAAGCGGTTAGCTCCTTCGGTCCTCCGATCGTTGTCAGAAGTAAGTTGGCCGCAGTGTTATCACTCAT
GGTTATGGCAGCACTGCATAATTCTCTTACTGTCATGCCATCCGTAAGATGCTTTTCTGTGACTGGTGAG
TACTCAACCAAGTCATTCTGAGAATAGTGTATGCGGCGACCGAGTTGCTCTTGCCCGGCGTCAATACGGG
ATAATACCGCGCCACATAGCAGAACTTTAAAAGTGCTCATCATTGGAAAACGTTCTTCGGGGCGAAAACT
CTCAAGGATCTTACCGCTGTTGAGATCCAGTTCGATGTAACCCACTCGTGCACCCAACTGATCTTCAGCA
TCTTTTACTTTCACCAGCGTTTCTGGGTGAGCAAAAACAGGAAGGCAAAATGCCGCAAAAAAGGGAATAA
GGGCGACACGGAAATGTTGAATACTCATACTCTTCCTTTTTCAATATTATTGAAGCATTTATCAGGGTTA
TTGTCTCATGAGCGGATACATATTTGAATGTATTTAGAAAAATAAACAAATAGGGGTTCCGCGCACATTT
CCCCGAAAAGTGCCACCTGACGTCGACGGATCGGGAGATCTCCCGATCCCCTATGGTGCACTCTCAGTAC
AATCTGCTCTGATGCCGCATAGTTAAGCCAGTATCTGCTCCCTGCTTGTGTGTTGGAGGTCGCTGAGTAG
TGCGCGAGCAAAATTTAAGCTACAACAAGGCAAGGCTTGACCGACTTAATTAAGAGGGCCTATTTCCCAT
GATTCCTTCATATTTGCATATACGATACAAGGCTGTTAGAGAGATAATTGGAATTAATTTGACTGTAAAC
ACAAAGATATTAGTACAAAATACGTGACGTAGAAAGTAATAATTTCTTGGGTAGTTTGCAGTTTTAAAAT
TATGTTTTAAAATGGACTATCATATGCTTACCGTAACTTGAAAGTATTTCGATTTCTTGGCTTTATATAT
CTTGTGGAAAGGAC
